Addgene plasmid #92281: pZac2.1 GfaABC1D NAPA-A SV40
Purpose: FRET probe; extracellular membrane tethered eGFP
Depositing lab: Baljit Khakh. Depositing organization: University of California, Los Angeles (UCLA). Publication: An Optical Neuron-Astrocyte Proximity Assay at Synaptic Distance Scales. Octeau JC, Chai H, Jiang R, Bonanno SL, Martin KC, Khakh BS. Neuron. 2018 Apr 4;98(1):49-66.e9. doi: 10.1016/j.neuron.2018.03.003. PubMed 29621490.
Backbone
  Vector backbone: pZac2.1
  Vector type: AAV
Growth in bacteria
  Bacterial resistance: Ampicillin, 100 μg/mL
  Growth temperature: 37°C
  Growth strain: NEB Stable
  Copy number: High Copy
Gene/Insert
  Gene/Insert name: Neuron-astrocyte proximity assay - Astrocyte (alt name: NAPA-A)
  Species: Synthetic
  Insert size (bp): 966
  Promoter: GfaABC1D
  Cloning method: Gibson Cloning
  Sequencing primers: 5′ AAGCTTCTTGTACAGCTCGTCCATGCC; 3′ GTGGTTTGTCCAAACTCATCAAT
Terms and licenses: Academic/Nonprofit Terms; Industry Terms: Not Available to Industry
How to cite: pZac2.1 GfaABC1D NAPA-A SV40 was a gift from Baljit Khakh (Addgene plasmid # 92281 ; http://n2t.net/addgene:92281 ; RRID:Addgene_92281)
