[The description below was written by a language model from this plasmid's Addgene catalogue record and pLannotate feature annotations shown in this document.]
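Description:
pZac2.1 GfaABC1D NAPA-A SV40 is an adeno-associated virus transfer plasmid built on the pZac2.1 backbone. It carries the astrocyte half of a neuron-astrocyte proximity assay (NAPA-A). The plasmid is 5,432 nt long and is maintained in E. coli through a high-copy ColE1/pUC-type origin with ampicillin selection (AmpR under its own bla promoter). It also retains an f1 phage origin and remnants of lac sequences (lacI and lacZα fragments, lac promoter/operator), which have no role in the payload. Two AAV2 inverted terminal repeats, annotated as fragments, flank the expression cassette. They define the segment that is replicated and packaged into recombinant AAV particles when helper functions are supplied.

The catalogue lists GfaABC1D as the promoter, a compact GFAP-derived promoter commonly used for astrocyte-selective expression. The feature table does not annotate it, but an unannotated stretch between the left ITR and the chimeric β-globin/immunoglobulin intron is the likely location. Downstream of the intron and a short T7 promoter, the 966 bp synthetic insert encodes a mouse Igκ leader peptide, then EGFP, then the PDGFRβ transmembrane domain. The leader directs the protein into the secretory pathway and the transmembrane segment anchors it in the plasma membrane, so EGFP is displayed on the extracellular surface. An SV40 polyadenylation signal terminates the transcript, although it is annotated on the opposite strand. According to the record, this membrane-tethered extracellular eGFP serves as a FRET probe. In the optical assay it is used to report proximity between astrocytes and neurons at synaptic distance scales, presumably with a matching neuronal probe that is not described here.
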