Features (pLannotate 1.2.2; 18 found; start..end, strand, type, name):
      2..94      +  CDS            lacI (fragment): lac repressor; lacI; The lac repressor binds to the lac operator to inhibit transcription in E. coli. This inhibition can be relieved by adding lactose or isopropyl-β-D-thiogalactopyranoside (IPTG).
    107..128     +  protein_bind   CAP binding site: CAP binding activates transcription in the presence of cAMP. E. coli catabolite activator protein
    143..173     +  promoter       lac promoter: promoter for the E. coli lac operon
    181..197     +  protein_bind   lac operator: The lac repressor binds to the lac operator to inhibit transcription in E. coli. This inhibition can be relieved by adding lactose or isopropyl-β-D-thiogalactopyranoside (IPTG). lac repressor encoded by lacI
    258..388     -  repeat_region  AAV2 ITR (fragment): inverted terminal repeat of adeno-associated virus serotype 2 inverted
   1239..1371    +  intron         chimeric intron: chimera between introns from human β-globin and immunoglobulin heavy chain genes
   1416..1434    +  promoter       T7 promoter: promoter for bacteriophage T7 RNA polymerase
   1452..1514    +  sig_peptide    Igκ leader: leader sequence from mouse immunoglobulin κ light chain
   1515..2228    +  CDS            EGFP: EGFP is a basic (constitutively fluorescent) green fluorescent protein published in 1996, derived from Aequorea victoria. It is reported to be a rapidly-maturing weak dimer with moderate acid sensitivity.
   2268..2414    +  CDS            PDGFRβ TM domain: transmembrane domain from platelet derived growth factor receptor beta
   2457..2578    -  polyA_signal   SV40 poly(A) signal: SV40 polyadenylation signal
   2601..2669    -  CDS            large T antigen (fragment): large T antigen from SV40 (simian virus 40)
   2740..2870    +  repeat_region  AAV2 ITR (fragment): inverted terminal repeat of adeno-associated virus serotype 2 inverted
   2884..3041    +  CDS            lacZα (fragment): LacZα fragment of β-galactosidase; lacZ fragment
   3046..3474    +  rep_origin     f1 ori (sequence partly withheld): f1 bacteriophage origin of replication; arrow indicates direction of (+) strand synthesis
   3527..3631    +  promoter       AmpR promoter: bla
   3632..4492    +  CDS            AmpR: β-lactamase; bla; confers resistance to ampicillin, carbenicillin, and related antibiotics
   4663..5251    +  rep_origin     ori: high-copy-number ColE1/pMB1/pBR322/pUC origin of replication
>Addgene plasmid #92281 | pZac2.1 GfaABC1D NAPA-A SV40 | depositor full sequence | sequence record 177814 | Full Sequence
AGCGCCCAATACGCAAACCGCCTCTCCCCGCGCGTTGGCCGATTCATTAATGCAGCTGGCACGACAGGTT
TCCCGACTGGAAAGCGGGCAGTGAGCGCAACGCAATTAATGTGAGTTAGCTCACTCATTAGGCACCCCAG
GCTTTACACTTTATGCTTCCGGCTCGTATGTTGTGTGGAATTGTGAGCGGATAACAATTTCACACAGGAA
ACAGCTATGACCATGATTACGCCAGATTTAATTAAGGCCTTAATTAGGCTGCGCGCTCGCTCGCTCACTG
AGGCCGCCCGGGCAAAGCCCGGGCGTCGGGCGACCTTTGGTCGCCCGGCCTCAGTGAGCGAGCGAGCGCG
CAGAGAGGGAGTGGCCAACTCCATCACTAGGGGTTCCTTGTAGTTAATGATTAACCCGCCATGCTACTTA
TCTACGTAGCCATGCTCTAGGAAGATCTAACATATCCTGGTGTGGAGTAGGGGACGCTGCTCTGACAGAG
GCTCGGGGGCCTGAGCTGGCTCTGTGAGCTGGGGAGGAGGCAGACAGCCAGGCCTTGTCTGCAAGCAGAC
CTGGCAGCATTGGGCTGGCCGCCCCCCAGGGCCTCCTCTTCATGCCCAGTGAATGACTCACCTTGGCACA
GACACAATGTTCGGGGTGGGCACAGTGCCTGCTTCCCGCCGCACCCCAGCCCCCCTCAAATGCCTTCCGA
GAAGCCCATTGAGCAGGGGGCTTGCATTGCACCCCAGCCTGACAGCCTGGCATCTTGGGATAAAAGCAGC
ACAGCCCCCTAGGGGCTGCCCTTGCTGTGTGGCGCCACCGGCGGTGGAGAACAAGGCTCTATTCAGCCTG
TGCCCAGGAAAGGGGATCAGGGGATGCCCAGGCATGGACAGTGGGTGGCAGGGGGGGAGAGGAGGGCTGT
CTGCTTCCCAGAAGTCCAAGGACACAAATGGGTGAGGGGAGAGCTCTCCCCATAGCTGGGCTGCGGCCCA
ACCCCACCCCCTCAGGCTATGCCAGGGGGTGTTGCCAGGGGCACCCGGGCATCGCCAGTCTAGCCCACTC
CTTCATAAAGCCCTCGCATCCCAGGAGCGAGCAGAGCCAGAGCAGGTTGGAGAGGAGACGCATCACCTCC
GCTGCTCGCAAGCTTTATTGCGGTAGTTTATCACAGTTAAATTGCTAACGCAGTCAGTGCTTCTGACACA
ACAGTCTCGAACTTAAGCTGCAGAAGTTGGTCGTGAGGCACTGGGCAGGTAAGTATCAAGGTTACAAGAC
AGGTTTAAGGAGACCAATAGAAACTGGGCTTGTCGAGACAGAGAAGACTCTTGCGTTTCTGATAGGCACC
TATTGGTCTTACTGACATCCACTTTGCCTTTCTCTCCACAGGTGTCCACTCCCAGTTCAATTACAGCTCT
TAAGGCTAGAGTACTTAATACGACTCACTATAGGCTAGCCTCGAGTCCACCATGGAGACAGACACACTCC
TGCTATGGGTACTGCTGCTCTGGGTTCCAGGTTCCACTGGTGACGTGAGCAAGGGCGAGGAGCTGTTCAC
CGGGGTGGTGCCCATCCTGGTCGAGCTGGACGGCGACGTAAACGGCCACAAGTTCAGCGTGTCCGGCGAG
GGCGAGGGCGATGCCACCTACGGCAAGCTGACCCTGAAGTTCATCTGCACCACCGGCAAGCTGCCCGTGC
CCTGGCCCACCCTCGTGACCACCCTGACCTACGGCGTGCAGTGCTTCAGCCGCTACCCCGACCACATGAA
GCAGCACGACTTCTTCAAGTCCGCCATGCCCGAAGGCTACGTCCAGGAGCGCACCATCTTCTTCAAGGAC
GACGGCAACTACAAGACCCGCGCCGAGGTGAAGTTCGAGGGCGACACCCTGGTGAACCGCATCGAGCTGA
AGGGCATCGACTTCAAGGAGGACGGCAACATCCTGGGGCACAAGCTGGAGTACAACTACAACAGCCACAA
CGTCTATATCATGGCCGACAAGCAGAAGAACGGCATCAAGGTGAACTTCAAGATCCGCCACAACATCGAG
GACGGCAGCGTGCAGCTCGCCGACCACTACCAGCAGAACACCCCCATCGGCGACGGCCCCGTGCTGCTGC
CCGACAACCACTACCTGAGCACCCAGTCCGCCCTGAGCAAAGACCCCAACGAGAAGCGCGATCACATGGT
CCTGCTGGAGTTCGTGACCGCCGCCGGGATCACTCTCGGCATGGACGAGCTGTACAAGAAGCTTGAACAA
AAACTCATCTCAGAAGAGGATCTGAATGCTGTGGGCCAGGACACGCAGGAGGTCATCGTGGTGCCACACT
CCTTGCCCTTTAAGGTGGTGGTGATCTCAGCCATCCTGGCCCTGGTGGTGCTCACCATCATCTCCCTTAT
CATCCTCATCATGCTTTGGCAGAAGAAGCCACGTTAGTCTAGAGTCGACCCGGGCGGCCGCTTCGAGCAG
ACATGATAAGATACATTGATGAGTTTGGACAAACCACAACTAGAATGCAGTGAAAAAAATGCTTTATTTG
TGAAATTTGTGATGCTATTGCTTTATTTGTAACCATTATAAGCTGCAATAAACAAGTTAACAACAACAAT
TGCATTCATTTTATGTTTCAGGTTCAGGGGGAGATGTGGGAGGTTTTTTAAAGCAAGTAAAACCTCTACA
AATGTGGTAAAATCGATAAGGATCTTCCTAGAGCATGGCTACGTAGATAAGTAGCATGGCGGGTTAATCA
TTAACTACAAGGAACCCCTAGTGATGGAGTTGGCCACTCCCTCTCTGCGCGCTCGCTCGCTCACTGAGGC
CGGGCGACCAAAGGTCGCCCGACGCCCGGGCTTTGCCCGGGCGGCCTCAGTGAGCGAGCGAGCGCGCAGC
CTTAATTAACCTAATTCACTGGCCGTCGTTTTACAACGTCGTGACTGGGAAAACCCTGGCGTTACCCAAC
TTAATCGCCTTGCAGCACATCCCCCTTTCGCCAGCTGGCGTAATAGCGAAGAGGCCCGCACCGATCGCCC
TTCCCAACAGTTGCGCAGCCTGAATGGCGAATGGG
[124 nt withheld, positions 3046-3169]
C
[91 nt withheld, positions 3171-3261]
A
[49 nt withheld, positions 3263-3311]
CCTTTGACGTTGGAGTCCACGTTCTTT
[37 nt withheld, positions 3339-3375]
ACCCTATCTCGGTCTATTCTTTTGATTTATAAGGGATTTTGCCGATTTCGGCCTATTGGTTAAAAAATGA
GCTGATTTAACAAAAATTTAACGCGAATTTTAACAAAATATTAACGCTTACAATTTAGGTGGCACTTTTC
GGGGAAATGTGCGCGGAACCCCTATTTGTTTATTTTTCTAAATACATTCAAATATGTATCCGCTCATGAG
ACAATAACCCTGATAAATGCTTCAATAATATTGAAAAAGGAAGAGTATGAGTATTCAACATTTCCGTGTC
GCCCTTATTCCCTTTTTTGCGGCATTTTGCCTTCCTGTTTTTGCTCACCCAGAAACGCTGGTGAAAGTAA
AAGATGCTGAAGATCAGTTGGGTGCACGAGTGGGTTACATCGAACTGGATCTCAACAGCGGTAAGATCCT
TGAGAGTTTTCGCCCCGAAGAACGTTTTCCAATGATGAGCACTTTTAAAGTTCTGCTATGTGGCGCGGTA
TTATCCCGTATTGACGCCGGGCAAGAGCAACTCGGTCGCCGCATACACTATTCTCAGAATGACTTGGTTG
AGTACTCACCAGTCACAGAAAAGCATCTTACGGATGGCATGACAGTAAGAGAATTATGCAGTGCTGCCAT
AACCATGAGTGATAACACTGCGGCCAACTTACTTCTGACAACGATCGGAGGACCGAAGGAGCTAACCGCT
TTTTTGCACAACATGGGGGATCATGTAACTCGCCTTGATCGTTGGGAACCGGAGCTGAATGAAGCCATAC
CAAACGACGAGCGTGACACCACGATGCCTGTAGCAATGGCAACAACGTTGCGCAAACTATTAACTGGCGA
ACTACTTACTCTAGCTTCCCGGCAACAATTAATAGACTGGATGGAGGCGGATAAAGTTGCAGGACCACTT
CTGCGCTCGGCCCTTCCGGCTGGCTGGTTTATTGCTGATAAATCTGGAGCCGGTGAGCGTGGGTCTCGCG
GTATCATTGCAGCACTGGGGCCAGATGGTAAGCCCTCCCGTATCGTAGTTATCTACACGACGGGGAGTCA
GGCAACTATGGATGAACGAAATAGACAGATCGCTGAGATAGGTGCCTCACTGATTAAGCATTGGTAACTG
TCAGACCAAGTTTACTCATATATACTTTAGATTGATTTAAAACTTCATTTTTAATTTAAAAGGATCTAGG
TGAAGATCCTTTTTGATAATCTCATGACCAAAATCCCTTAACGTGAGTTTTCGTTCCACTGAGCGTCAGA
CCCCGTAGAAAAGATCAAAGGATCTTCTTGAGATCCTTTTTTTCTGCGCGTAATCTGCTGCTTGCAAACA
AAAAAACCACCGCTACCAGCGGTGGTTTGTTTGCCGGATCAAGAGCTACCAACTCTTTTTCCGAAGGTAA
CTGGCTTCAGCAGAGCGCAGATACCAAATACTGTTCTTCTAGTGTAGCCGTAGTTAGGCCACCACTTCAA
GAACTCTGTAGCACCGCCTACATACCTCGCTCTGCTAATCCTGTTACCAGTGGCTGCTGCCAGTGGCGAT
AAGTCGTGTCTTACCGGGTTGGACTCAAGACGATAGTTACCGGATAAGGCGCAGCGGTCGGGCTGAACGG
GGGGTTCGTGCACACAGCCCAGCTTGGAGCGAACGACCTACACCGAACTGAGATACCTACAGCGTGAGCT
ATGAGAAAGCGCCACGCTTCCCGAAGGGAGAAAGGCGGACAGGTATCCGGTAAGCGGCAGGGTCGGAACA
GGAGAGCGCACGAGGGAGCTTCCAGGGGGAAACGCCTGGTATCTTTATAGTCCTGTCGGGTTTCGCCACC
TCTGACTTGAGCGTCGATTTTTGTGATGCTCGTCAGGGGGGCGGAGCCTATGGAAAAACGCCAGCAACGC
GGCCTTTTTACGGTTCCTGGCCTTTTGCTGGCCTTTTGCTCACATGTTCTTTCCTGCGTTATCCCCTGAT
TCTGTGGATAACCGTATTACCGCCTTTGAGTGAGCTGATACCGCTCGCCGCAGCCGAACGACCGAGCGCA
GCGAGTCAGTGAGCGAGGAAGCGGAAG
